Addgene plasmid #76513: MAP3K4 gRNA (BRDN0001146051)
Purpose: 3rd generation lentiviral gRNA plasmid targeting human MAP3K4
Depositing lab: John Doench & David Root. Depositing organization: Broad Institute. Publication: Optimized sgRNA design to maximize activity and minimize off-target effects of CRISPR-Cas9. Doench JG, Fusi N, Sullender M, Hegde M, Vaimberg EW, Donovan KF, Smith I, Tothova Z, Wilen C, Orchard R, Virgin HW, Listgarten J, Root DE. Nat Biotechnol. 2016 Jan 18. doi: 10.1038/nbt.3437. PubMed 26780180.
Backbone
  Vector backbone: lentiGuide-Puro
  Backbone manufacturer: Zhang Lab (Addgene plasmid # 52963)
  Vector type: Mammalian Expression, Lentiviral, CRISPR
  Selectable markers: Puromycin
Growth in bacteria
  Bacterial resistance: Ampicillin, 100 μg/mL
  Growth temperature: 37°C
  Growth strain: DH5alpha
  Copy number: High Copy
Gene/Insert
  Gene/Insert name: MAP3K4 (alt names: MAP3K4; NM_001301072.1)
  gRNA/shRNA sequence: GCATGTCAACCAAACATCAG
  Species: H. sapiens (human)
  Entrez Gene: MAP3K4 (a.k.a. MAPKKK4, MEKK 4, MEKK4, MTK1, PRO0412)
  Promoter: hU6
  Cloning method: Unknown
  Sequencing primers: 5′ U6-F; 3′ pS2-R
Terms and licenses: Academic/Nonprofit Terms; Industry Terms: Not Available to Industry
Depositor comments: The gRNA was designed to target the following Genbank reference sequence(s): NM_001301072.1,NM_005922.3,NM_006724.3. Note that this plasmid does NOT contain Cas9. It should be used in conjunction with lentiCas9-Blast (Addgene #52962) or otherwise with cell lines already expressing Cas9. Browse the full kinome gRNA library at http://www.addgene.org/pooled-library/broadgpp-human-kinome/ or visit http://www.broadinstitute.org/rnai/public/ for detailed protocols and information.
How to cite: MAP3K4 gRNA (BRDN0001146051) was a gift from John Doench & David Root (Addgene plasmid # 76513 ; http://n2t.net/addgene:76513 ; RRID:Addgene_76513)
