[The description below was written by a language model from this plasmid's Addgene catalogue record and pLannotate feature annotations shown in this document.]
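Description:
MAP3K4 gRNA (BRDN0001146051) is a third-generation lentiviral CRISPR guide plasmid built on the lentiGuide-Puro backbone and designed to target human MAP3K4 (also known as MEKK4 or MTK1), with the guide chosen against several annotated transcript variants of the gene. The 8.3 kb plasmid is propagated in E. coli through a high-copy ColE1/pUC-type origin with ampicillin selection from the β-lactamase gene. The backbone also carries an f1 origin, an SV40 origin and poly(A) signal, and remnants of lac and T7/T3 cloning-vector sequence.

The transfer cassette is flanked by an RSV promoter-driven truncated HIV-1 5' LTR and a self-inactivating ΔU3 3' LTR. This arrangement makes genomic RNA production Tat-independent and leaves the integrated provirus without LTR promoter activity. Between the LTRs lie the Ψ packaging signal with a partial gag sequence, the Rev response element for nuclear export of the viral RNA, and a cPPT/CTS that aids nuclear import. The payload consists of two expression units. A human U6 RNA polymerase III promoter drives the MAP3K4-specific spacer fused to the Streptococcus pyogenes Cas9 guide RNA scaffold. Separately, an EF-1α promoter with its first intron drives puromycin N-acetyltransferase, followed by a WPRE to enhance transcript expression, allowing puromycin selection of transduced mammalian cells.

The plasmid does not encode Cas9, so it is meant to be used with a separate Cas9 lentiviral vector or in cells that already express Cas9. It belongs to a human kinome guide RNA collection and is suited to individual knockout or validation studies of MAP3K4.
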