Features (pLannotate 1.2.2; 29 found; start..end, strand, type, name):
     14..80      +  CDS            small t antigen (fragment): SV40 (simian virus 40) small t antigen
    106..317     +  promoter       EF-1α core promoter: core promoter for human elongation factor EF-1α
    318..1256    +  intron         EF-1α intron A: intron upstream of the start codon of human EF-1α
   1278..1877    +  CDS            PuroR (fragment): puromycin N-acetyltransferase; pac from Streptomyces; confers resistance to puromycin
   1893..2481    +  misc_feature   WPRE: woodchuck hepatitis virus posttranscriptional regulatory element
   2532..2551    +  misc_feature   cPPT/CTS (fragment): central polypurine tract and central termination sequence of HIV-1
   2553..2786    +  LTR            3' LTR (ΔU3): self-inactivating 3' long terminal repeat (LTR) from HIV-1
   2864..2985    +  polyA_signal   SV40 poly(A) signal: SV40 polyadenylation signal
   3025..3160    +  rep_origin     SV40 ori: SV40 origin of replication
   3181..3199    -  promoter       T7 promoter: promoter for bacteriophage T7 RNA polymerase
   3207..3362    +  CDS            lacZα (fragment): LacZα fragment of β-galactosidase; lacZ fragment
   3367..3795    +  rep_origin     f1 ori (sequence partly withheld): f1 bacteriophage origin of replication; arrow indicates direction of (+) strand synthesis
   3848..3952    +  promoter       AmpR promoter: bla
   3953..4813    +  CDS            AmpR: β-lactamase; bla; confers resistance to ampicillin, carbenicillin, and related antibiotics
   4984..5572    +  rep_origin     ori: high-copy-number ColE1/pMB1/pBR322/pUC origin of replication
   5755..5847    +  CDS            lacI (fragment): lac repressor; lacI; The lac repressor binds to the lac operator to inhibit transcription in E. coli. This inhibition can be relieved by adding lactose or isopropyl-β-D-thiogalactopyranoside (IPTG).
   5860..5881    +  protein_bind   CAP binding site: CAP binding activates transcription in the presence of cAMP. E. coli catabolite activator protein
   5896..5926    +  promoter       lac promoter: promoter for the E. coli lac operon
   5934..5950    +  protein_bind   lac operator: The lac repressor binds to the lac operator to inhibit transcription in E. coli. This inhibition can be relieved by adding lactose or isopropyl-β-D-thiogalactopyranoside (IPTG). lac repressor encoded by lacI
   5995..6013    +  promoter       T3 promoter: promoter for bacteriophage T3 RNA polymerase
   6041..6267    +  promoter       RSV promoter: Rous sarcoma virus enhancer/promoter
   6268..6448    +  LTR            5' LTR (truncated): truncated 5' long terminal repeat (LTR) from HIV-1
   6495..6620    +  misc_feature   HIV-1 Ψ: packaging signal of human immunodeficiency virus type 1
   6604..6967    +  CDS            HIV-1 gag (fragment): gag protein from human immunodeficiency virus 1; gag
   7113..7346    +  misc_feature   RRE: The Rev response element (RRE) of HIV-1 allows for Rev-dependent mRNA export from the nucleus to the cytoplasm.
   7723..7749    +  CDS            Rev (fragment): human immunodeficiency virus 1 (HIV-1) Rev protein; rev; enhances nuclear export of unspliced and incompletely spliced viral mRNAs
   7753..7993    +  promoter       U6 promoter: RNA polymerase III promoter for human U6 snRNA
   8023..8098    +  misc_RNA       gRNA scaffold: guide RNA scaffold for the Streptococcus pyogenes CRISPR/Cas9 system
   8154..8271    +  misc_feature   cPPT/CTS: central polypurine tract and central termination sequence of HIV-1
>Addgene plasmid #76513 | MAP3K4 gRNA (BRDN0001146051) | addgene full sequence | sequence record 185984 | Addgene Assembled Sequence
CCCGGGTGCAAAGATGGATAAAGTTTTAAACAGAGAGGAATCTTTGCAGCTAATGGACCTTCTAGGTCTT
GAAAGGAGTGGGAATTGGCTCCGGTGCCCGTCAGTGGGCAGAGCGCACATCGCCCACAGTCCCCGAGAAG
TTGGGGGGAGGGGTCGGCAATTGATCCGGTGCCTAGAGAAGGTGGCGCGGGGTAAACTGGGAAAGTGATG
TCGTGTACTGGCTCCGCCTTTTTCCCGAGGGTGGGGGAGAACCGTATATAAGTGCAGTAGTCGCCGTGAA
CGTTCTTTTTCGCAACGGGTTTGCCGCCAGAACACAGGTAAGTGCCGTGTGTGGTTCCCGCGGGCCTGGC
CTCTTTACGGGTTATGGCCCTTGCGTGCCTTGAATTACTTCCACCTGGCTGCAGTACGTGATTCTTGATC
CCGAGCTTCGGGTTGGAAGTGGGTGGGAGAGTTCGAGGCCTTGCGCTTAAGGAGCCCCTTCGCCTCGTGC
TTGAGTTGAGGCCTGGCCTGGGCGCTGGGGCCGCCGCGTGCGAATCTGGTGGCACCTTCGCGCCTGTCTC
GCTGCTTTCGATAAGTCTCTAGCCATTTAAAATTTTTGATGACCTGCTGCGACGCTTTTTTTCTGGCAAG
ATAGTCTTGTAAATGCGGGCCAAGATCTGCACACTGGTATTTCGGTTTTTGGGGCCGCGGGCGGCGACGG
GGCCCGTGCGTCCCAGCGCACATGTTCGGCGAGGCGGGGCCTGCGAGCGCGGCCACCGAGAATCGGACGG
GGGTAGTCTCAAGCTGGCCGGCCTGCTCTGGTGCCTGGCCTCGCGCCGCCGTGTATCGCCCCGCCCTGGG
CGGCAAGGCTGGCCCGGTCGGCACCAGTTGCGTGAGCGGAAAGATGGCCGCTTCCCGGCCCTGCTGCAGG
GAGCTCAAAATGGAGGACGCGGCGCTCGGGAGAGCGGGCGGGTGAGTCACCCACACAAAGGAAAAGGGCC
TTTCCGTCCTCAGCCGTCGCTTCATGTGACTCCACGGAGTACCGGGCGCCGTCCAGGCACCTCGATTAGT
TCTCGAGCTTTTGGAGTACGTCGTCTTTAGGTTGGGGGGAGGGGTTTTATGCGATGGAGTTTCCCCACAC
TGAGTGGGTGGAGACTGAAGTTAGGCCAGCTTGGCACTTGATGTAATTCTCCTTGGAATTTGCCCTTTTT
GAGTTTGGATCTTGGTTCATTCTCAAGCCTCAGACAGTGGTTCAAAGTTTTTTTCTTCCATTTCAGGTGT
CGTGACGTACGGCCACCATGACCGAGTACAAGCCCACGGTGCGCCTCGCCACCCGCGACGACGTCCCCAG
GGCCGTACGCACCCTCGCCGCCGCGTTCGCCGACTACCCCGCCACGCGCCACACCGTCGATCCGGACCGC
CACATCGAGCGGGTCACCGAGCTGCAAGAACTCTTCCTCACGCGCGTCGGGCTCGACATCGGCAAGGTGT
GGGTCGCGGACGACGGCGCCGCCGTGGCGGTCTGGACCACGCCGGAGAGCGTCGAAGCGGGGGCGGTGTT
CGCCGAGATCGGCCCGCGCATGGCCGAGTTGAGCGGTTCCCGGCTGGCCGCGCAGCAACAGATGGAAGGC
CTCCTGGCGCCGCACCGGCCCAAGGAGCCCGCGTGGTTCCTGGCCACCGTCGGAGTCTCGCCCGACCACC
AGGGCAAGGGTCTGGGCAGCGCCGTCGTGCTCCCCGGAGTGGAGGCGGCCGAGCGCGCCGGGGTGCCCGC
CTTCCTGGAGACCTCCGCGCCCCGCAACCTCCCCTTCTACGAGCGGCTCGGCTTCACCGTCACCGCCGAC
GTCGAGGTGCCCGAAGGACCGCGCACCTGGTGCATGACCCGCAAGCCCGGTGCCTGAACGCGTTAAGTCG
ACAATCAACCTCTGGATTACAAAATTTGTGAAAGATTGACTGGTATTCTTAACTATGTTGCTCCTTTTAC
GCTATGTGGATACGCTGCTTTAATGCCTTTGTATCATGCTATTGCTTCCCGTATGGCTTTCATTTTCTCC
TCCTTGTATAAATCCTGGTTGCTGTCTCTTTATGAGGAGTTGTGGCCCGTTGTCAGGCAACGTGGCGTGG
TGTGCACTGTGTTTGCTGACGCAACCCCCACTGGTTGGGGCATTGCCACCACCTGTCAGCTCCTTTCCGG
GACTTTCGCTTTCCCCCTCCCTATTGCCACGGCGGAACTCATCGCCGCCTGCCTTGCCCGCTGCTGGACA
GGGGCTCGGCTGTTGGGCACTGACAATTCCGTGGTGTTGTCGGGGAAATCATCGTCCTTTCCTTGGCTGC
TCGCCTGTGTTGCCACCTGGATTCTGCGCGGGACGTCCTTCTGCTACGTCCCTTCGGCCCTCAATCCAGC
GGACCTTCCTTCCCGCGGCCTGCTGCCGGCTCTGCGGCCTCTTCCGCGTCTTCGCCTTCGCCCTCAGACG
AGTCGGATCTCCCTTTGGGCCGCCTCCCCGCGTCGACTTTAAGACCAATGACTTACAAGGCAGCTGTAGA
TCTTAGCCACTTTTTAAAAGAAAAGGGGGGACTGGAAGGGCTAATTCACTCCCAACGAAGACAAGATCTG
CTTTTTGCTTGTACTGGGTCTCTCTGGTTAGACCAGATCTGAGCCTGGGAGCTCTCTGGCTAACTAGGGA
ACCCACTGCTTAAGCCTCAATAAAGCTTGCCTTGAGTGCTTCAAGTAGTGTGTGCCCGTCTGTTGTGTGA
CTCTGGTAACTAGAGATCCCTCAGACCCTTTTAGTCAGTGTGGAAAATCTCTAGCAGTACGTATAGTAGT
TCATGTCATCTTATTATTCAGTATTTATAACTTGCAAAGAAATGAATATCAGAGAGTGAGAGGAACTTGT
TTATTGCAGCTTATAATGGTTACAAATAAAGCAATAGCATCACAAATTTCACAAATAAAGCATTTTTTTC
ACTGCATTCTAGTTGTGGTTTGTCCAAACTCATCAATGTATCTTATCATGTCTGGCTCTAGCTATCCCGC
CCCTAACTCCGCCCATCCCGCCCCTAACTCCGCCCAGTTCCGCCCATTCTCCGCCCCATGGCTGACTAAT
TTTTTTTATTTATGCAGAGGCCGAGGCCGCCTCGGCCTCTGAGCTATTCCAGAAGTAGTGAGGAGGCTTT
TTTGGAGGCCTAGGGACGTACCCAATTCGCCCTATAGTGAGTCGTATTACGCGCGCTCACTGGCCGTCGT
TTTACAACGTCGTGACTGGGAAAACCCTGGCGTTACCCAACTTAATCGCCTTGCAGCACATCCCCCTTTC
GCCAGCTGGCGTAATAGCGAAGAGGCCCGCACCGATCGCCCTTCCCAACAGTTGCGCAGCCTGAATGGCG
AATGGG
[124 nt withheld, positions 3367-3490]
C
[91 nt withheld, positions 3492-3582]
A
[49 nt withheld, positions 3584-3632]
CCTTTGACGTTGGAGTCCACGTTCTTT
[37 nt withheld, positions 3660-3696]
ACCCTATCTCGGTCTATTCTTTTGATTTATAAGGGATTTTGCCGATTTCGGCCTATTGGTTAAAAAATGA
GCTGATTTAACAAAAATTTAACGCGAATTTTAACAAAATATTAACGCTTACAATTTAGGTGGCACTTTTC
GGGGAAATGTGCGCGGAACCCCTATTTGTTTATTTTTCTAAATACATTCAAATATGTATCCGCTCATGAG
ACAATAACCCTGATAAATGCTTCAATAATATTGAAAAAGGAAGAGTATGAGTATTCAACATTTCCGTGTC
GCCCTTATTCCCTTTTTTGCGGCATTTTGCCTTCCTGTTTTTGCTCACCCAGAAACGCTGGTGAAAGTAA
AAGATGCTGAAGATCAGTTGGGTGCACGAGTGGGTTACATCGAACTGGATCTCAACAGCGGTAAGATCCT
TGAGAGTTTTCGCCCCGAAGAACGTTTTCCAATGATGAGCACTTTTAAAGTTCTGCTATGTGGCGCGGTA
TTATCCCGTATTGACGCCGGGCAAGAGCAACTCGGTCGCCGCATACACTATTCTCAGAATGACTTGGTTG
AGTACTCACCAGTCACAGAAAAGCATCTTACGGATGGCATGACAGTAAGAGAATTATGCAGTGCTGCCAT
AACCATGAGTGATAACACTGCGGCCAACTTACTTCTGACAACGATCGGAGGACCGAAGGAGCTAACCGCT
TTTTTGCACAACATGGGGGATCATGTAACTCGCCTTGATCGTTGGGAACCGGAGCTGAATGAAGCCATAC
CAAACGACGAGCGTGACACCACGATGCCTGTAGCAATGGCAACAACGTTGCGCAAACTATTAACTGGCGA
ACTACTTACTCTAGCTTCCCGGCAACAATTAATAGACTGGATGGAGGCGGATAAAGTTGCAGGACCACTT
CTGCGCTCGGCCCTTCCGGCTGGCTGGTTTATTGCTGATAAATCTGGAGCCGGTGAGCGTGGGTCTCGCG
GTATCATTGCAGCACTGGGGCCAGATGGTAAGCCCTCCCGTATCGTAGTTATCTACACGACGGGGAGTCA
GGCAACTATGGATGAACGAAATAGACAGATCGCTGAGATAGGTGCCTCACTGATTAAGCATTGGTAACTG
TCAGACCAAGTTTACTCATATATACTTTAGATTGATTTAAAACTTCATTTTTAATTTAAAAGGATCTAGG
TGAAGATCCTTTTTGATAATCTCATGACCAAAATCCCTTAACGTGAGTTTTCGTTCCACTGAGCGTCAGA
CCCCGTAGAAAAGATCAAAGGATCTTCTTGAGATCCTTTTTTTCTGCGCGTAATCTGCTGCTTGCAAACA
AAAAAACCACCGCTACCAGCGGTGGTTTGTTTGCCGGATCAAGAGCTACCAACTCTTTTTCCGAAGGTAA
CTGGCTTCAGCAGAGCGCAGATACCAAATACTGTTCTTCTAGTGTAGCCGTAGTTAGGCCACCACTTCAA
GAACTCTGTAGCACCGCCTACATACCTCGCTCTGCTAATCCTGTTACCAGTGGCTGCTGCCAGTGGCGAT
AAGTCGTGTCTTACCGGGTTGGACTCAAGACGATAGTTACCGGATAAGGCGCAGCGGTCGGGCTGAACGG
GGGGTTCGTGCACACAGCCCAGCTTGGAGCGAACGACCTACACCGAACTGAGATACCTACAGCGTGAGCT
ATGAGAAAGCGCCACGCTTCCCGAAGGGAGAAAGGCGGACAGGTATCCGGTAAGCGGCAGGGTCGGAACA
GGAGAGCGCACGAGGGAGCTTCCAGGGGGAAACGCCTGGTATCTTTATAGTCCTGTCGGGTTTCGCCACC
TCTGACTTGAGCGTCGATTTTTGTGATGCTCGTCAGGGGGGCGGAGCCTATGGAAAAACGCCAGCAACGC
GGCCTTTTTACGGTTCCTGGCCTTTTGCTGGCCTTTTGCTCACATGTTCTTTCCTGCGTTATCCCCTGAT
TCTGTGGATAACCGTATTACCGCCTTTGAGTGAGCTGATACCGCTCGCCGCAGCCGAACGACCGAGCGCA
GCGAGTCAGTGAGCGAGGAAGCGGAAGAGCGCCCAATACGCAAACCGCCTCTCCCCGCGCGTTGGCCGAT
TCATTAATGCAGCTGGCACGACAGGTTTCCCGACTGGAAAGCGGGCAGTGAGCGCAACGCAATTAATGTG
AGTTAGCTCACTCATTAGGCACCCCAGGCTTTACACTTTATGCTTCCGGCTCGTATGTTGTGTGGAATTG
TGAGCGGATAACAATTTCACACAGGAAACAGCTATGACCATGATTACGCCAAGCGCGCAATTAACCCTCA
CTAAAGGGAACAAAAGCTGGAGCTGCAAGCTTAATGTAGTCTTATGCAATACTCTTGTAGTCTTGCAACA
TGGTAACGATGAGTTAGCAACATGCCTTACAAGGAGAGAAAAAGCACCGTGCATGCCGATTGGTGGAAGT
AAGGTGGTACGATCGTGCCTTATTAGGAAGGCAACAGACGGGTCTGACATGGATTGGACGAACCACTGAA
TTGCCGCATTGCAGAGATATTGTATTTAAGTGCCTAGCTCGATACATAAACGGGTCTCTCTGGTTAGACC
AGATCTGAGCCTGGGAGCTCTCTGGCTAACTAGGGAACCCACTGCTTAAGCCTCAATAAAGCTTGCCTTG
AGTGCTTCAAGTAGTGTGTGCCCGTCTGTTGTGTGACTCTGGTAACTAGAGATCCCTCAGACCCTTTTAG
TCAGTGTGGAAAATCTCTAGCAGTGGCGCCCGAACAGGGACTTGAAAGCGAAAGGGAAACCAGAGGAGCT
CTCTCGACGCAGGACTCGGCTTGCTGAAGCGCGCACGGCAAGAGGCGAGGGGCGGCGACTGGTGAGTACG
CCAAAAATTTTGACTAGCGGAGGCTAGAAGGAGAGAGATGGGTGCGAGAGCGTCAGTATTAAGCGGGGGA
GAATTAGATCGCGATGGGAAAAAATTCGGTTAAGGCCAGGGGGAAAGAAAAAATATAAATTAAAACATAT
AGTATGGGCAAGCAGGGAGCTAGAACGATTCGCAGTTAATCCTGGCCTGTTAGAAACATCAGAAGGCTGT
AGACAAATACTGGGACAGCTACAACCATCCCTTCAGACAGGATCAGAAGAACTTAGATCATTATATAATA
CAGTAGCAACCCTCTATTGTGTGCATCAAAGGATAGAGATAAAAGACACCAAGGAAGCTTTAGACAAGAT
AGAGGAAGAGCAAAACAAAAGTAAGACCACCGCACAGCAAGCGGCCGCTGATCTTCAGACCTGGAGGAGG
AGATATGAGGGACAATTGGAGAAGTGAATTATATAAATATAAAGTAGTAAAAATTGAACCATTAGGAGTA
GCACCCACCAAGGCAAAGAGAAGAGTGGTGCAGAGAGAAAAAAGAGCAGTGGGAATAGGAGCTTTGTTCC
TTGGGTTCTTGGGAGCAGCAGGAAGCACTATGGGCGCAGCGTCAATGACGCTGACGGTACAGGCCAGACA
ATTATTGTCTGGTATAGTGCAGCAGCAGAACAATTTGCTGAGGGCTATTGAGGCGCAACAGCATCTGTTG
CAACTCACAGTCTGGGGCATCAAGCAGCTCCAGGCAAGAATCCTGGCTGTGGAAAGATACCTAAAGGATC
AACAGCTCCTGGGGATTTGGGGTTGCTCTGGAAAACTCATTTGCACCACTGCTGTGCCTTGGAATGCTAG
TTGGAGTAATAAATCTCTGGAACAGATTTGGAATCACACGACCTGGATGGAGTGGGACAGAGAAATTAAC
AATTACACAAGCTTAATACACTCCTTAATTGAAGAATCGCAAAACCAGCAAGAAAAGAATGAACAAGAAT
TATTGGAATTAGATAAATGGGCAAGTTTGTGGAATTGGTTTAACATAACAAATTGGCTGTGGTATATAAA
ATTATTCATAATGATAGTAGGAGGCTTGGTAGGTTTAAGAATAGTTTTTGCTGTACTTTCTATAGTGAAT
AGAGTTAGGCAGGGATATTCACCATTATCGTTTCAGACCCACCTCCCAACCCCGAGGGGACCCAGAGAGG
GCCTATTTCCCATGATTCCTTCATATTTGCATATACGATACAAGGCTGTTAGAGAGATAATTAGAATTAA
TTTGACTGTAAACACAAAGATATTAGTACAAAATACGTGACGTAGAAAGTAATAATTTCTTGGGTAGTTT
GCAGTTTTAAAATTATGTTTTAAAATGGACTATCATATGCTTACCGTAACTTGAAAGTATTTCGATTTCT
TGGCTTTATATATCTTGTGGAAAGGACGAAACACCGGCATGTCAACCAAACATCAGGTTTTAGAGCTAGA
AATAGCAAGTTAAAATAAGGCTAGTCCGTTATCAACTTGAAAAAGTGGCACCGAGTCGGTGCTTTTTTAA
GCTTGGCGTAACTAGATCTTGAGACAAATGGCAGTATTCATCCACAATTTTAAAAGAAAAGGGGGGATTG
GGGGGTACAGTGCAGGGGAAAGAATAGTAGACATAATAGCAACAGACATACAAACTAAAGAATTACAAAA
ACAAATTACAAAAATTCAAAATTTTCGGGTTTATTACAGGGACAGCAGAGATCCACTTTGGCGCCGGCTC
GAGGGGG
