>Addgene plasmid #76513 | MAP3K4 gRNA (BRDN0001146051) | depositor partial sequence | sequence record 143973 | Target Sequence
GCATGTCAACCAAACATCAG
