>Addgene plasmid #76513 | MAP3K4 gRNA (BRDN0001146051) | addgene partial sequence | sequence record 185983 | hU6-F
GTAGAAAGTAATAATTTCTTGGGTAGTTTGCAGTTTTAAAATTATGTTTTAAAATGGACTATCATATGCT
TACCGTAACTTGAAAGTATTTCGATTTCTTGGCTTTATATATCTTGTGGAAAGGACGAAACACCGGCATG
TCAACCAAACATCAGGTTTTAGAGCTAGAAATAGCAAGTTAAAATAAGGCTAGTCCGTTATCAACTTGAA
AAAGTGGCACCGAGTCGGTGCTTTTTTAAGCTTGGCGTAACTAGATCTTGAGACAAATGGCAGTATTCAT
CCACAATTTTAAAAGAAAAGGGGGGATTGGGGGGTACAGTGCAGGGGAAAGAATAGTAGACATAATAGCA
ACAGACATACAAACTAAAGAATTACAAAAACAAATTACAAAAATTCAAAATTTTCGGGTTTATTACAGGG
ACAGCAGAGATCCACTTTGGCGCCGGCTCGAGGGGGCCCGGGTGCAAAGATGGATAAAGTTTTAAACAGA
GAGGAATCTTTGCAGCTAATGGACCTTCTAGGTCTTGAAAGGAGTGGGAATTGGCTCCGGTGCCCGTCAG
TGGGCAGAGC
